>Addgene plasmid #61924 | pFA6a URA3 | depositor full sequence | sequence record 101201 | pFA6a URA3
GATCCTCCATAAAGCTTTTCAATTCATCTTTTTTTTTTTTGTTCTTTTTTTTGATTCCGGTTTCTTTGAA
ATTTTTTTGATTCGGTAATCTCCGAGCAGAAGGAAGAACGAAGGAAGGAGCACAGACTTAGATTGGTATA
TATACGCATATGTGGTGTTGAAGAAACATGAAATTGCCCAGTATTCTTAACCCAACTGCACAGAACAAAA
ACCTGCAGGAAACGAAGATAAATCATGTCGAAAGCTACATATAAGGAACGTGCTGCTACTCATCCTAGTC
CTGTTGCTGCCAAGCTATTTAATATCATGCACGAAAAGCAAACAAACTTGTGTGCTTCATTGGATGTTCG
TACCACCAAGGAATTACTGGAGTTAGTTGAAGCATTAGGTCCCAAAATTTGTTTACTAAAAACACATGTG
GATATCTTGACTGATTTTTCCATGGAGGGCACAGTTAAGCCGCTAAAGGCATTATCCGCCAAGTACAATT
TTTTACTCTTCGAAGACAGAAAATTTGCTGACATTGGTAATACAGTCAAATTGCAGTACTCTGCGGGTGT
ATACAGAATAGCAGAATGGGCAGACATTACGAATGCACACGGTGTGGTGGGCCCAGGTATTGTTAGCGGT
TTGAAGCAGGCGGCGGAAGAAGTAACAAAGGAACCTAGAGGCCTTTTGATGTTAGCAGAATTGTCATGCA
AGGGCTCCCTAGCTACTGGAGAATATACTAAGGGTACTGTTGACATTGCGAAGAGCGACAAAGATTTTGT
TATCGGCTTTATTGCTCAAAGAGACATGGGTGGAAGAGATGAAGGTTACGATTGGTTGATTATGACACCC
GGTGTGGGTTTAGATGACAAGGGAGACGCATTGGGTCAACAGTATAGAACCGTGGATGATGTGGTCTCTA
CAGGATCTGACATTATTATTGTTGGAAGAGGACTATTTGCAAAGGGAAGGGATGCTAAGGTAGAGGGTGA
ACGTTACAGAAAAGCAGGCTGGGAAGCATATTTGAGAAGATGCGGCCAGCAAAACTAAAAAACTGTATTA
TAAGTAAATGCATGTATACTAAACTCACAAATTAGAGCTTCAATTTAATTATATCAGTTATTACCCGGGC
TGTTTAAACGAGCTCGAATTCATCGATGATATCAGATCCACTAGTGGCCTATGCGGCCGCGGATCTGCCG
GTCTCCCTATAGTGAGTCGTATTAATTTCGATAAGCCAGGTTAACCTGCATTAATGAATCGGCCAACGCG
CGGGGAGAGGCGGTTTGCGTATTGGGCGCTCTTCCGCTTCCTCGCTCACTGACTCGCTGCGCTCGGTCGT
TCGGCTGCGGCGAGCGGTATCAGCTCACTCAAAGGCGGTAATACGGTTATCCACAGAATCAGGGGATAAC
GCAGGAAAGAACATGTGAGCAAAAGGCCAGCAAAAGGCCAGGAACCGTAAAAAGGCCGCGTTGCTGGCGT
TTTTCCATAGGCTCCGCCCCCCTGACGAGCATCACAAAAATCGACGCTCAAGTCAGAGGTGGCGAAACCC
GACAGGACTATAAAGATACCAGGCGTTTCCCCCTGGAAGCTCCCTCGTGCGCTCTCCTGTTCCGACCCTG
CCGCTTACCGGATACCTGTCCGCCTTTCTCCCTTCGGGAAGCGTGGCGCTTTCTCAATGCTCACGCTGTA
GGTATCTCAGTTCGGTGTAGGTCGTTCGCTCCAAGCTGGGCTGTGTGCACGAACCCCCCGTTCAGCCCGA
CCGCTGCGCCTTATCCGGTAACTATCGTCTTGAGTCCAACCCGGTAAGACACGACTTATCGCCACTGGCA
GCAGCCACTGGTAACAGGATTAGCAGAGCGAGGTATGTAGGCGGTGCTACAGAGTTCTTGAAGTGGTGGC
CTAACTACGGCTACACTAGAAGGACAGTATTTGGTATCTGCGCTCTGCTGAAGCCAGTTACCTTCGGAAA
AAGAGTTGGTAGCTCTTGATCCGGCAAACAAACCACCGCTGGTAGCGGTGGTTTTTTTGTTTGCAAGCAG
CAGATTACGCGCAGAAAAAAAGGATCTCAAGAAGATCCTTTGATCTTTTCTACGGGGTCTGACGCTCAGT
GGAACGAAAACTCACGTTAAGGGATTTTGGTCATGAGATTATCAAAAAGGATCTTCACCTAGATCCTTTT
AAATTAAAAATGAAGTTTTAAATCAATCTAAAGTATATATGAGTAAACTTGGTCTGACAGTTACCAATGC
TTAATCAGTGAGGCACCTATCTCAGCGATCTGTCTATTTCGTTCATCCATAGTTGCCTGACTCCCCGTCG
TGTAGATAACTACGATACGGGAGGGCTTACCATCTGGCCCCAGTGCTGCAATGATACCGCGAGACCCACG
CTCACCGGCTCCAGATTTATCAGCAATAAACCAGCCAGCCGGAAGGGCCGAGCGCAGAAGTGGTCCTGCA
ACTTTATCCGCCTCCATCCAGTCTATTAATTGTTGCCGGGAAGCTAGAGTAAGTAGTTCGCCAGTTAATA
GTTTGCGCAACGTTGTTGCCATTGCTACAGGCATCGTGGTGTCACGCTCGTCGTTTGGTATGGCTTCATT
CAGCTCCGGTTCCCAACGATCAAGGCGAGTTACATGATCCCCCATGTTGTGCAAAAAAGCGGTTAGCTCC
TTCGGTCCTCCGATCGTTGTCAGAAGTAAGTTGGCCGCAGTGTTATCACTCATGGTTATGGCAGCACTGC
ATAATTCTCTTACTGTCATGCCATCCGTAAGATGCTTTTCTGTGACTGGTGAGTACTCAACCAAGTCATT
CTGAGAATAGTGTATGCGGCGACCGAGTTGCTCTTGCCCGGCGTCAATACGGGATAATACCGCGCCACAT
AGCAGAACTTTAAAAGTGCTCATCATTGGAAAACGTTCTTCGGGGCGAAAACTCTCAAGGATCTTACCGC
TGTTGAGATCCAGTTCGATGTAACCCACTCGTGCACCCAACTGATCTTCAGCATCTTTTACTTTCACCAG
CGTTTCTGGGTGAGCAAAAACAGGAAGGCAAAATGCCGCAAAAAAGGGAATAAGGGCGACACGGAAATGT
TGAATACTCATACTCTTCCTTTTTCAATATTATTGAAGCATTTATCAGGGTTATTGTCTCATGAGCGGAT
ACATATTTGAATGTATTTAGAAAAATAAACAAATAGGGGTTCCGCGCACATTTCCCCGAAAAGTGCCACC
TGACGTCTAAGAAACCATTATTATCATGACATTAACCTATAAAAATAGGCGTATCACGAGGCCCTTTCGT
CTCGCGCGTTTCGGTGATGACGGTGAAAACCTCTGACACATGCAGCTCCCGGAGACGGTCACAGCTTGTC
TGTAAGCGGATGCCGGGAGCAGACAAGCCCGTCAGGGCGCGTCAGCGGGTGTTGGCGGGTGTCGGGGCTG
GCTTAACTATGCGGCATCAGAGCAGATTGTACTGAGAGTGCACCATATGGACATATTGTCGTTAGAACGC
GGCTACAATTAATACATAACCTTATGTATCATACACATACGATTTAGGTGACACTATAGAACGCGGCCGC
CAGCTGAAGCTTCGTACGCTGCAGGTCGACGGATCCCCGGGTTAATTAAGGCGCGCCA
Features (pLannotate 1.2.2; 10 found; start..end, strand, type, name):
     18..234     +  promoter       URA3 promoter: S. cerevisiae URA3
    235..1038    +  CDS            URA3: orotidine-5'-phosphate decarboxylase, required for uracil biosynthesis; S. cerevisiae URA3; yeast auxotrophic marker, counterselectable with 5-fluoroorotic acid (5-FOA)
   1196..1214    -  promoter       T7 promoter: promoter for bacteriophage T7 RNA polymerase
   1236..1289    -  CDS            lacI (fragment): lac repressor; lacI; The lac repressor binds to the lac operator to inhibit transcription in E. coli. This inhibition can be relieved by adding lactose or isopropyl-β-D-thiogalactopyranoside (IPTG).
   1472..2060    -  rep_origin     ori: high-copy-number ColE1/pMB1/pBR322/pUC origin of replication
   2231..3091    -  CDS            AmpR: β-lactamase; bla; confers resistance to ampicillin, carbenicillin, and related antibiotics
   3092..3196    -  promoter       AmpR promoter: bla
   3291..3326    +  CDS            rop (fragment): Rop protein, which maintains plasmids at low copy number; rop
   3428..3479    +  misc_feature   bom (fragment): basis of mobility region from pBR322
   3542..3560    +  promoter       SP6 promoter: promoter for bacteriophage SP6 RNA polymerase
