[The description below was written by a language model from this plasmid's Addgene catalogue record and pLannotate feature annotations shown in this document.]
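Description:
pFA6a URA3 is a 3,628 bp yeast genomic targeting plasmid in which the Saccharomyces cerevisiae URA3 gene has been placed in the pFA6a backbone. It is maintained only in E. coli, using a high-copy ColE1/pUC-type origin and an ampicillin resistance gene (β-lactamase with its own promoter). The feature table shows no yeast replication origin or centromere, consistent with a plasmid meant to serve as a template or source of a marker cassette for chromosomal integration rather than as an episome. Short annotated fragments of lacI, rop and the pBR322 bom region appear to be backbone remnants rather than functional elements.

The payload is URA3 under its native promoter, followed by the coding sequence for orotidine-5'-phosphate decarboxylase. This enzyme is required for uracil biosynthesis, so the cassette complements ura3 auxotrophy and allows selection on medium lacking uracil. It can also be counterselected with 5-fluoroorotic acid, which makes the marker useful when it later needs to be removed. SP6 and T7 promoters flank the insert and serve as sequencing primer sites. No separate terminator is annotated, although unannotated sequence lies downstream of the coding region.

As with other pFA6a-series plasmids, the typical use is to amplify the marker by PCR with primers carrying homology to a chosen locus, then integrate it for gene deletion or modification. The depositors note that the cloned URA3 region is functional but does not overlap the URA3 deletion in BY4741 and its derivatives. In those strains the cassette therefore will not recombine at the endogenous URA3 locus, which reduces off-target integration.
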