Addgene plasmid #61924: pFA6a URA3
Purpose: Expression of S. cerevisiae URA3 cloned into pFA6a
Depositing lab: Jon Houseley & David Tollervey. Depositing organization: University of Edinburgh. Publication: Repeat expansion in the budding yeast ribosomal DNA can occur independently of the canonical homologous recombination machinery. Houseley J, Tollervey D. Nucleic Acids Res. 2011 Nov 1;39(20):8778-91. doi: 10.1093/nar/gkr589. Epub 2011 Jul 17. PubMed 21768125.
Backbone
  Vector backbone: pFA6a
  Total vector size (bp): 3628
  Vector type: Yeast genomic targeting
Growth in bacteria
  Bacterial resistance: Ampicillin, 100 μg/mL
  Growth temperature: 37°C
  Growth strain: DH5alpha
  Copy number: Unknown
Gene/Insert
  Gene/Insert name: URA3
  Species: S. cerevisiae (budding yeast)
  GenBank ID: AB540657.1
  Cloning method: Unknown
  Sequencing primers: 5′ SP6; 3′ T7
Terms and licenses: Academic/Nonprofit Terms; Industry Terms: Not Available to Industry
Depositor comments: The amplified region is functional, but does not overlap with the URA3 deletion region in BY4741 and derivatives, so will not recombine at the endogenous locus in this background.
How to cite: pFA6a URA3 was a gift from Jon Houseley & David Tollervey (Addgene plasmid # 61924 ; http://n2t.net/addgene:61924 ; RRID:Addgene_61924)
