>Addgene plasmid #61924 | pFA6a URA3 | addgene partial sequence | sequence record 115801 | MoCloR 5'-gccacctgacgtctaagaaacc-3'
CGCGCGTTTCGGTGATGACGGTGAAAACCTCTGACACATGCAGCTCCCGGAGACGGTCACAGCTTGTCTG
TAAGCGGATGCCGGGAGCAGACAAGCCCGTCAGGGCGCGTCAGCGGGTGTTGGCGGGTGTCGGGGCTGGC
TTAACTATGCGGCATCAGAGCAGATTGTACTGAGAGTGCACCATATGGACATATTGTCGTTAGAACGCGG
CTACAATTAATACATAACCTTATGTATCATACACATACGATTTAGGTGACACTATAGAACGCGGCCGCCA
GCTGAAGCTTCGTACGCTGCAGGTCGACGGATCCCCGGGTTAATTAAGGCGCGCCAGATCCTCCATAAAG
CTTTTCAATTCATCTTTTTTTTTTTTGTTCTTTTTTTTGATTCCGGTTTCTTTGAAATTTTTTTGATTCG
GTAATCTCCGAGCAGAAGGAAGAACGAAGGAAGGAGCACAGACTTAGATTGGTATATATACGCATATGTG
GTGTTGAAGAAACATGAAATTGCCCAGTATTCTTAACCCAACTGCACAGAACAAAAACCTGCAGGAAACG
AAGATAAATCATGTCGAAAGCTACATATAAGGAACGTGCTGCTACTCATCCTAGTCCTGTTGCTGCCAAG
CTATTTAATATCATGCACGAAAAGCAAACAAACTTGTGTGCTTCATTGGATGTTCGTACCACCAAGGAAT
T
