>Addgene plasmid #61924 | pFA6a URA3 | addgene partial sequence | sequence record 116514 | pUC-4 5'-CAGTGAGCGAGGAAGCGGAAGAGCGCCCAA-3'
GCAAACCGCCTCTCCCCGCGCGTTGGCCGATTCATTAATGCAGGTTAACCTGGCTTATCGAAATTAATAC
GACTCACTATAGGGAGACCGGCAGATCCGCGGCCGCATAGGCCACTAGTGGATCTGATATCATCGATGAA
TTCGAGCTCGTTTAAACAGCCCGGGTAATAACTGATATAATTAAATTGAAGCTCTAATTTGTGAGTTTAG
TATACATGCATTTACTTATAATACAGTTTTTTAGTTTTGCTGGCCGCATCTTCTCAAATATGCTTCCCAG
CCTGCTTTTCTGTAACGTTCACCCTCTACCTTAGCATCCCTTCCCTTTGCAAATAGTCCTCTTCCAACAA
TAATAATGTCAGATCCTGTAGAGACCACATCATCCACGGTTCTATACTGTTGACCCAATGCGTCTCCCTT
GTCATCTAAACCCACACCGGGTGTCATAATCAACCAATCGTAACCTTCATCTCTTCCACCCATGTCTCTT
TGAGCAATAAAGCCGATAACAAAATCTTTGTCGCTCTTCGCAATGTCAACAGTACCCTTAGTATATTCTC
CAGTAGCTAGGGAGCCCTTGCATGACAATTCTGCTAACATCAAAAGGCCTCTAGGTTCCTTTGTTACTTC
TTCCGCCGCCTGCTTCAAACCGCTAACAATACCTGGGCCCACCACACCGTGTGCATTCGTAATGTCTGCC
CATTCTGCTATTCTGTATACACCCGCAGAGTACTGCAATTTGACTGTATTACCAATGTCAGCAAATTTTC
TGTCTTCGAAGAGTAAAAAATTGTACTTGGCGGATAATGCCTTTAGCGGCTTAACTGTGCCCTCCATGGA
AAAATCAGTCAAGATATCCACATGTGTTTTTAGTAAACAAATTTTGGGACCTAATGCTTCAACTAACTCC
AGTAATTCCTTGGTGGTACGAACATCCAATGAAGCACACAAGTTTGTTTGCTTTTCGTGCATGATATTAA
ATAGCTTGGCAGCAACAGGACTAGGATGAGTAGC
